>Addgene plasmid #31101 | FR_HNF1B | depositor full sequence | sequence record 14273 | Author sequence
GACGGATCGGGAGATCTCCCGATCCCCTATGGTGCACTCTCAGTACAATCTGCTCTGATGCCGCATAGTT
AAGCCAGTATCTGCTCCCTGCTTGTGTGTTGGAGGTCGCTGAGTAGTGCGCGAGCAAAATTTAAGCTACA
ACAAGGCAAGGCTTGACCGACAATTGCATGAAGAATCTGCTTAGGGTTAGGCGTTTTGCGCTGCTTCGCG
ATGTACGGGCCAGATATACGCGTTGACATTGATTATTGACTAGTTATTAATAGTAATCAATTACGGGGTC
ATTAGTTCATAGCCCATATATGGAGTTCCGCGTTACATAACTTACGGTAAATGGCCCGCCTGGCTGACCG
CCCAACGACCCCCGCCCATTGACGTCAATAATGACGTATGTTCCCATAGTAACGCCAATAGGGACTTTCC
ATTGACGTCAATGGGTGGAGTATTTACGGTAAACTGCCCACTTGGCAGTACATCAAGTGTATCATATGCC
AAGTACGCCCCCTATTGACGTCAATGACGGTAAATGGCCCGCCTGGCATTATGCCCAGTACATGACCTTA
TGGGACTTTCCTACTTGGCAGTACATCTACGTATTAGTCATCGCTATTACCATGGTGATGCGGTTTTGGC
AGTACATCAATGGGCGTGGATAGCGGTTTGACTCACGGGGATTTCCAAGTCTCCACCCCATTGACGTCAA
TGGGAGTTTGTTTTGGCACCAAAATCAACGGGACTTTCCAAAATGTCGTAACAACTCCGCCCCATTGACG
CAAATGGGCGGTAGGCGTGTACGGTGGGAGGTCTATATAAGCAGAGCTCTCCCTATCAGTGATAGAGATC
TCCCTATCAGTGATAGAGATCGTCGACGAGCTCGTTTAGTGAACCGTCAGATCGCCTGGAGACGCCATCC
ACGCTGTTTTGACCTCCATAGAAGACACCGGGACCGATCCAGCCTCCGGACTCTAGCGTTTAAACTTAAG
CTTGGTACCGAGCTCGGATCCACTAGTTCTAGGATCGATTTAAAGCTATGGAGCAAAAGCTCATTTCTGA
AGAGGACTTGAATGAAATGGAGCAAAAGCTCATTTCTGAAGAGGACTTGAATGAAATGGAGCAAAAGCTC
ATTTCTGAAGAGGACTTGAATGAAATGGAGCAAAAGCTCATTTCTGAAGAGGACTTGAATGAAATGGAGC
AAAAGCTCATTTCTGAAGAGGACTTGAATGAAATGGAGAGCTTGGGCGACCTCACCATGGAGCAAAAGCT
CATTTCTGAAGAGGACTTGAATTCAAGGCCTCTCGAAGCTTCCATGGTGTCCAAGCTCACGTCGCTCCAG
CAAGAACTCCTGAGCGCCCTGCTGAGCTCCGGGGTCACCAAGGAGGTGCTGGTTCAGGCCTTGGAGGAGT
TGCTGCCATCCCCGAACTTCGGGGTGAAGCTGGAGACGCTGCCCCTGTCCCCTGGCAGCGGGGCCGAGCC
CGACACCAAGCCGGTCTTCCATACTCTCACCAACGGCCACGCCAAGGGCCGCTTGTCCGGCGACGAGGGC
TCCGAGGACGGCGACGACTATGACACACCTCCCATCCTCAAGGAGCTGCAGGCGCTCAACACCGAGGAGG
CGGCGGAGCAGCGGGCGGAGGTGGACCGGATGCTCAGTGAGGACCCTTGGAGGGCTGCTAAAATGATCAA
GGGTTACATGCAGCAACACAACATCCCCCAGAGGGAGGTGGTCGATGTCACCGGCCTGAACCAGTCGCAC
CTCTCCCAGCATCTCAACAAGGGCACCCCTATGAAGACCCAGAAGCGTGCCGCTCTGTACACCTGGTACG
TCAGAAAGCAACGAGAGATCCTCCGACAATTCAACCAGACAGTCCAGAGTTCTGGAAATATGACAGACAA
AAGCAGTCAGGATCAGCTGCTGTTTCTCTTTCCAGAGTTCAGTCAACAGAGCCATGGGCCTGGGCAGTCC
GATGATGCCTGCTCTGAGCCCACCAACAAGAAGATGCGCCGCAACCGGTTCAAATGGGGGCCCGCGTCCC
AGCAAATCTTGTACCAGGCCTACGATCGGCAAAAGAACCCCAGCAAGGAAGAGAGAGAGGCCTTAGTGGA
GGAATGCAACAGGGCAGAATGTTTGCAGCGAGGGGTGTCCCCCTCCAAAGCCCACGGCCTGGGCTCCAAC
TTGGTCACTGAGGTCCGTGTCTACAACTGGTTTGCAAACCGCAGGAAGGAGGAGGCATTCCGGCAAAAGC
TGGCCATGGACGCCTATAGCTCCAACCAGACTCACAGCCTGAACCCTCTGCTCTCCCACGGCTCCCCCCA
CCACCAGCCCAGCTCCTCTCCTCCAAACAAGCTGTCAGGAGTGCGCTACAGCCAGCAGGGAAACAATGAG
ATCACTTCCTCCTCAACAATCAGTCACCATGGCAACAGCGCCATGGTGACCAGCCAGTCGGTTTTACAGC
AAGTCTCCCCAGCCAGCCTGGACCCAGGCCACAATCTCCTCTCACCTGATGGTAAAATGATCTCAGTCTC
AGGAGGAGGTTTGCCCCCAGTCAGCACCTTGACGAATATCCACAGCCTCTCCCACCATAATCCCCAGCAA
TCTCAAAACCTCATCATGACACCCCTCTCTGGAGTCATGGCAATTGCACAAAGCCTCAACACCTCCCAAG
CACAGAGTGTCCCTGTCATCAACAGTGTGGCCGGCAGCCTGGCAGCCCTGCAGCCCGTCCAGTTCTCCCA
GCAGCTGCACAGCCCTCACCAGCAGCCCCTCATGCAGCAGAGCCCAGGCAGCCACATGGCCCAGCAGCCC
TTCATGGCAGCTGTGACTCAGCTGCAGAACTCACACATGTACGCACACAAGCAGGAACCCCCCCAGTATT
CCCACACCTCCCGGTTTCCATCTGCAATGGTGGTCACAGATACCAGCAGCATCAGTACACTCACCAACAT
GTCTTCAAGTAAACAGTGTCCTCTACAAGCCTGGTGATGCCCACACACCACTTACTTCGTGCGCAACAAC
AAGGACCCTGTTTTCCACACCATCACCCTCTGGGCAGCTGTCATGGAAAAGCCCAGTGACCTGACCAGCA
CCTGCGAGAGGTCCCTGCTTACCTGACGGACGTCTAGAGCGGCCGCTCGAGTCTAGAGGGCCCGTTTAAA
CCCGCTGATCAGCCTCGACTGTGCCTTCTAGTTGCCAGCCATCTGTTGTTTGCCCCTCCCCCGTGCCTTC
CTTGACCCTGGAAGGTGCCACTCCCACTGTCCTTTCCTAATAAAATGAGGAAATTGCATCGCATTGTCTG
AGTAGGTGTCATTCTATTCTGGGGGGTGGGGTGGGGCAGGACAGCAAGGGGGAGGATTGGGAAGACAATA
GCAGGCATGCTGGGGATGCGGTGGGCTCTATGGCTTCTGAGGCGGAAAGAACCAGCTGGGGCTCTAGGGG
GTATCCCC
[124 nt withheld, positions 3439-3562]
C
[91 nt withheld, positions 3564-3654]
AGGGTGATGGTTCACGTACCTAGAAGTTCCTATTCCGAAGTTCCTATTCTCTAGAAAGTATAGGAACTTC
CTTGGCCAAAAAGCCTGAACTCACCGCGACGTCTGTCGAGAAGTTTCTGATCGAAAAGTTCGACAGCGTC
TCCGACCTGATGCAGCTCTCGGAGGGCGAAGAATCTCGTGCTTTCAGCTTCGATGTAGGAGGGCGTGGAT
ATGTCCTGCGGGTAAATAGCTGCGCCGATGGTTTCTACAAAGATCGTTATGTTTATCGGCACTTTGCATC
GGCCGCGCTCCCGATTCCGGAAGTGCTTGACATTGGGGAATTCAGCGAGAGCCTGACCTATTGCATCTCC
CGCCGTGCACAGGGTGTCACGTTGCAAGACCTGCCTGAAACCGAACTGCCCGCTGTTCTGCAGCCGGTCG
CGGAGGCCATGGATGCGATCGCTGCGGCCGATCTTAGCCAGACGAGCGGGTTCGGCCCATTCGGACCGCA
AGGAATCGGTCAATACACTACATGGCGTGATTTCATATGCGCGATTGCTGATCCCCATGTGTATCACTGG
CAAACTGTGATGGACGACACCGTCAGTGCGTCCGTCGCGCAGGCTCTCGATGAGCTGATGCTTTGGGCCG
AGGACTGCCCCGAAGTCCGGCACCTCGTGCACGCGGATTTCGGCTCCAACAATGTCCTGACGGACAATGG
CCGCATAACAGCGGTCATTGACTGGAGCGAGGCGATGTTCGGGGATTCCCAATACGAGGTCGCCAACATC
TTCTTCTGGAGGCCGTGGTTGGCTTGTATGGAGCAGCAGACGCGCTACTTCGAGCGGAGGCATCCGGAGC
TTGCAGGATCGCCGCGGCTCCGGGCGTATATGCTCCGCATTGGTCTTGACCAACTCTATCAGAGCTTGGT
TGACGGCAATTTCGATGATGCAGCTTGGGCGCAGGGTCGATGCGACGCAATCGTCCGATCCGGAGCCGGG
ACTGTCGGGCGTACACAAATCGCCCGCAGAAGCGCGGCCGTCTGGACCGATGGCTGTGTAGAAGTACTCG
CCGATAGTGGAAACCGACGCCCCAGCACTCGTCCGAGGGCAAAGGAATAGCACGTACTACGAGATTTCGA
TTCCACCGCCGCCTTCTATGAAAGGTTGGGCTTCGGAATCGTTTTCCGGGACGCCGGCTGGATGATCCTC
CAGCGCGGGGATCTCATGCTGGAGTTCTTCGCCCACCCCAACTTGTTTATTGCAGCTTATAATGGTTACA
AATAAAGCAATAGCATCACAAATTTCACAAATAAAGCATTTTTTTCACTGCATTCTAGTTGTGGTTTGTC
CAAACTCATCAATGTATCTTATCATGTCTGTATACCGTCGACCTCTAGCTAGAGCTTGGCGTAATCATGG
TCATAGCTGTTTCCTGTGTGAAATTGTTATCCGCTCACAATTCCACACAACATACGAGCCGGAAGCATAA
AGTGTAAAGCCTGGGGTGCCTAATGAGTGAGCTAACTCACATTAATTGCGTTGCGCTCACTGCCCGCTTT
CCAGTCGGGAAACCTGTCGTGCCAGCTGCATTAATGAATCGGCCAACGCGCGGGGAGAGGCGGTTTGCGT
ATTGGGCGCTCTTCCGCTTCCTCGCTCACTGACTCGCTGCGCTCGGTCGTTCGGCTGCGGCGAGCGGTAT
CAGCTCACTCAAAGGCGGTAATACGGTTATCCACAGAATCAGGGGATAACGCAGGAAAGAACATGTGAGC
AAAAGGCCAGCAAAAGGCCAGGAACCGTAAAAAGGCCGCGTTGCTGGCGTTTTTCCATAGGCTCCGCCCC
CCTGACGAGCATCACAAAAATCGACGCTCAAGTCAGAGGTGGCGAAACCCGACAGGACTATAAAGATACC
AGGCGTTTCCCCCTGGAAGCTCCCTCGTGCGCTCTCCTGTTCCGACCCTGCCGCTTACCGGATACCTGTC
CGCCTTTCTCCCTTCGGGAAGCGTGGCGCTTTCTCATAGCTCACGCTGTAGGTATCTCAGTTCGGTGTAG
GTCGTTCGCTCCAAGCTGGGCTGTGTGCACGAACCCCCCGTTCAGCCCGACCGCTGCGCCTTATCCGGTA
ACTATCGTCTTGAGTCCAACCCGGTAAGACACGACTTATCGCCACTGGCAGCAGCCACTGGTAACAGGAT
TAGCAGAGCGAGGTATGTAGGCGGTGCTACAGAGTTCTTGAAGTGGTGGCCTAACTACGGCTACACTAGA
AGAACAGTATTTGGTATCTGCGCTCTGCTGAAGCCAGTTACCTTCGGAAAAAGAGTTGGTAGCTCTTGAT
CCGGCAAACAAACCACCGCTGGTAGCGGTGGTTTTTTTGTTTGCAAGCAGCAGATTACGCGCAGAAAAAA
AGGATCTCAAGAAGATCCTTTGATCTTTTCTACGGGGTCTGACGCTCAGTGGAACGAAAACTCACGTTAA
GGGATTTTGGTCATGAGATTATCAAAAAGGATCTTCACCTAGATCCTTTTAAATTAAAAATGAAGTTTTA
AATCAATCTAAAGTATATATGAGTAAACTTGGTCTGACAGTTACCAATGCTTAATCAGTGAGGCACCTAT
CTCAGCGATCTGTCTATTTCGTTCATCCATAGTTGCCTGACTCCCCGTCGTGTAGATAACTACGATACGG
GAGGGCTTACCATCTGGCCCCAGTGCTGCAATGATACCGCGAGACCCACGCTCACCGGCTCCAGATTTAT
CAGCAATAAACCAGCCAGCCGGAAGGGCCGAGCGCAGAAGTGGTCCTGCAACTTTATCCGCCTCCATCCA
GTCTATTAATTGTTGCCGGGAAGCTAGAGTAAGTAGTTCGCCAGTTAATAGTTTGCGCAACGTTGTTGCC
ATTGCTACAGGCATCGTGGTGTCACGCTCGTCGTTTGGTATGGCTTCATTCAGCTCCGGTTCCCAACGAT
CAAGGCGAGTTACATGATCCCCCATGTTGTGCAAAAAAGCGGTTAGCTCCTTCGGTCCTCCGATCGTTGT
CAGAAGTAAGTTGGCCGCAGTGTTATCACTCATGGTTATGGCAGCACTGCATAATTCTCTTACTGTCATG
CCATCCGTAAGATGCTTTTCTGTGACTGGTGAGTACTCAACCAAGTCATTCTGAGAATAGTGTATGCGGC
GACCGAGTTGCTCTTGCCCGGCGTCAATACGGGATAATACCGCGCCACATAGCAGAACTTTAAAAGTGCT
CATCATTGGAAAACGTTCTTCGGGGCGAAAACTCTCAAGGATCTTACCGCTGTTGAGATCCAGTTCGATG
TAACCCACTCGTGCACCCAACTGATCTTCAGCATCTTTTACTTTCACCAGCGTTTCTGGGTGAGCAAAAA
CAGGAAGGCAAAATGCCGCAAAAAAGGGAATAAGGGCGACACGGAAATGTTGAATACTCATACTCTTCCT
TTTTCAATATTATTGAAGCATTTATCAGGGTTATTGTCTCATGAGCGGATACATATTTGAATGTATTTAG
AAAAATAAACAAATAGGGGTTCCGCGCACATTTCCCCGAAAAGTGCCACCTGACGTC
Features (pLannotate 1.2.2; 28 found; start..end, strand, type, name):
     28..80      -  misc_feature   bom (fragment): basis of mobility region from pBR322
    235..614     +  enhancer       CMV enhancer: human cytomegalovirus immediate early enhancer
    615..818     +  promoter       CMV promoter: human cytomegalovirus (CMV) immediate early promoter
    820..839     +  promoter       PLtetO-1 promoter (fragment): modified phage lambda PL promoter with tet operator sites (Lutz and Bujard, 1997)
    841..860     +  promoter       PLtetO-1 promoter (fragment): modified phage lambda PL promoter with tet operator sites (Lutz and Bujard, 1997)
    868..901     +  promoter       TRE3GV promoter (fragment): 3rd-generation Tet-responsive promoter that can be activated by binding of Tet-On® 3G, optimized for retroviral and lentiviral vectors
    996..1012    -  misc_feature   MCS (fragment): pBluescript multiple cloning site
   1031..1060    +  CDS            Myc: Myc (human c-Myc proto-oncogene) epitope tag
   1070..1099    +  CDS            Myc: Myc (human c-Myc proto-oncogene) epitope tag
   1109..1138    +  CDS            Myc: Myc (human c-Myc proto-oncogene) epitope tag
   1148..1177    +  CDS            Myc: Myc (human c-Myc proto-oncogene) epitope tag
   1187..1216    +  CDS            Myc: Myc (human c-Myc proto-oncogene) epitope tag
   1250..1279    +  CDS            Myc: Myc (human c-Myc proto-oncogene) epitope tag
   1304..2974    +  CDS            HNF1B: HNF1B_HUMAN - Also known as TCF2. Experimental evidence at protein level: Swiss-Prot protein existence level 1. Transcription factor, probably binds to the inverted palindrome 5'-GTTAATNATTAAC-3'. From Homo sapiens (Human).
   3169..3393    +  polyA_signal   bGH poly(A) signal: bovine growth hormone polyadenylation signal
   3397..3418    +  promoter       SV40 promoter (fragment): SV40 enhancer and early promoter
   3439..3672    +  rep_origin     f1 ori (fragment) (sequence partly withheld): f1 bacteriophage origin of replication; arrow indicates direction of (+) strand synthesis
   3677..3724    +  protein_bind   FRT: FLP-mediated recombination occurs in the 8-bp core sequence TCTAGAAA (Turan and Bode, 2011). FLP recombinase from the Saccharomyces cerevisiae 2μ plasmid
   3732..4754    +  CDS            HygR: aminoglycoside phosphotransferase from E. coli; aph(4)-Ia; confers resistance to hygromycin
   4764..4889    +  CDS            ble (fragment): BLE_KLEPN - Experimental evidence at protein level: Swiss-Prot protein existence level 1. Binding protein with a strong affinity to the bleomycin family of antibiotics. Binds to CL990; an antimitotic-antibiotic compound. From Klebsiella pneumoniae.
   4884..5005    +  polyA_signal   SV40 poly(A) signal: SV40 polyadenylation signal
   5078..5094    -  protein_bind   lac operator: The lac repressor binds to the lac operator to inhibit transcription in E. coli. This inhibition can be relieved by adding lactose or isopropyl-β-D-thiogalactopyranoside (IPTG). lac repressor encoded by lacI
   5102..5132    -  promoter       lac promoter: promoter for the E. coli lac operon
   5147..5168    -  protein_bind   CAP binding site: CAP binding activates transcription in the presence of cAMP. E. coli catabolite activator protein
   5181..5273    -  CDS            lacI (fragment): lac repressor; lacI; The lac repressor binds to the lac operator to inhibit transcription in E. coli. This inhibition can be relieved by adding lactose or isopropyl-β-D-thiogalactopyranoside (IPTG).
   5456..6044    -  rep_origin     ori: high-copy-number ColE1/pMB1/pBR322/pUC origin of replication
   6215..7075    -  CDS            AmpR: β-lactamase; bla; confers resistance to ampicillin, carbenicillin, and related antibiotics
   7076..7180    -  promoter       AmpR promoter: bla
