[The description below was written by a language model from this plasmid's Addgene catalogue record and pLannotate feature annotations shown in this document.]
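Description:
FR_HNF1B is a mammalian expression plasmid built on the Invitrogen pcDNA5/FRT/TO backbone and designed for Flp-mediated, site-directed integration and tetracycline-inducible expression of human HNF1B (HNF1beta/TCF2), a homeodomain transcription factor. It is propagated in E. coli as a high-copy plasmid through a ColE1/pUC-type origin with ampicillin selection from the bla gene. The depositor's assembled sequence is about 7.2 kb. The record notes small discrepancies between that assembly and the repository's quality-control sequencing, which are not expected to affect function.

The wild-type HNF1B coding sequence was cloned between BamHI and NotI. It is preceded by an N-terminal myc tag, which the annotation resolves into six tandem copies of the epitope. Transcription is driven by the CMV immediate-early enhancer and promoter, followed by two short tet operator matches; these are annotated as fragments of other tet-regulated promoters but correspond to the operator sites of the TO design. In cells that express the Tet repressor, these sites keep the promoter silent until tetracycline or doxycycline is added. The transcript ends at a bGH polyadenylation signal.

Downstream lies an FRT site directly ahead of a hygromycin resistance coding sequence with an SV40 poly(A) signal. No complete promoter is annotated in front of this marker. In this vector system, Flp recombination into a genomic FRT site of a suitable host line is what places the marker behind a promoter and start codon, so hygromycin resistance selects for correct single-copy integrants. The associated publication used such constructs for conditional expression of transcription factors in a pancreatic beta-cell line to identify the genes they regulate.
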