Addgene plasmid #31101: FR_HNF1B
Depositing lab: Gerhart Ryffel. Depositing organization: Universitaetsklinikum Essen. Publication: Pattern of genes influenced by conditional expression of the transcription factors HNF6, HNF4alpha and HNF1beta in a pancreatic beta-cell line. Thomas H, Senkel S, Erdmann S, Arndt T, Turan G, Klein-Hitpass L, Ryffel GU. Nucleic Acids Res. 2004 . 32(19):e150. 10.1093/nar/gnh144 PubMed 15520459.
Backbone
  Vector backbone: pcDNA5/FRT/TO
  Backbone manufacturer: Invitrogen
  Backbone size w/o insert (bp): 5150
  Vector type: Mammalian Expression ; Flp/FRT
  Selectable markers: Hygromycin
Growth in bacteria
  Bacterial resistance: Ampicillin, 100 μg/mL
  Growth temperature: 37°C
  Growth strain: DH5alpha
  Copy number: High Copy
Gene/Insert
  Gene/Insert name: HNF1B
  Species: H. sapiens (human)
  Insert size (bp): 1900
  Mutation: wild type
  GenBank ID: NM_001165923
  Entrez Gene: HNF1B (a.k.a. ADTKD3, FJHN, HNF-1-beta, HNF-1B, HNF1beta, HNF2, HPC11, LF-B3, LFB3, MODY5, RCAD, T2D, TCF-2, TCF2, VHNF1)
  Tag / fusion protein: myc (N terminal on insert)
  Cloning method: Restriction Enzyme; 5′ cloning site BamHI (not destroyed); 3′ cloning site NotI (not destroyed)
  Sequencing primers: 5′ na
Terms and licenses: Academic/Nonprofit Terms; Industry Terms: Not Available to Industry
Depositor comments: for Flp mediated site directed integration, tetracycline inducibilty Please note that there are some small discrepancies between Addgene's quality control sequence and the assembled sequence from the depositor. These discrepancies should not affect the function of the plasmid.
How to cite: FR_HNF1B was a gift from Gerhart Ryffel (Addgene plasmid # 31101 ; http://n2t.net/addgene:31101 ; RRID:Addgene_31101)
