>Addgene plasmid #31101 | FR_HNF1B | addgene partial sequence | sequence record 37115 | CMV-F 5'-CGCAAATGGGCGGTAGGCGTG-3'
CGNGGGCNNTNCGACTCTCCTATCGTGATAGAGATCTCCCTATCAGTGATAGAGATCGTCGACGAGCTCG
TTTAGTGAACCGTCAGATCGCCTGGAGACGCCATCCACGCTGTTTTGACCTCCATAGAAGACACCGGGAC
CGATCCAGCCTCCGGACTCTAGCGTTTAAACTTAAGCTTGGTACCGAGCTCGGATCCACTAGTTCTAGGA
TCGATTTAAAGCTATGGAGCAAAAGCTCATTTCTGAAGAGGACTTGAATGAAATGGAGCAAAAGCTCATT
TCTGAAGAGGACTTGAATGAAATGGAGCAAAAGCTCATTTCTGAAGAGGACTTGAATGAAATGGAGCAAA
AGCTCATTTCTGAAGAGGACTTGAATGAAATGGAGCAAAAGCTCATTTCTGAAGAGGACTTGAATGAAAT
GGAGAGCTTGGGCGACCTCACCATGGAGCAAAAGCTCATTTCTGAAGAGGACTTGAATTCAAGGCCTCTC
GAAGCTTCCATGGTGTCCAAGCTCACGTCTCTCCAGCAAGAACTCCTGAGTGCCCTGCTGAGCTCCGGGG
TCACCAAGGAGGTGCTGGTTCAGGCCTTGGAGGAGTTGCTGCCATCCCCGAACTTCGGGGTGAAGCTGGA
GACGCTGCCCCTGTCCCCTGGCAGCGGGGCCGAGCCCGACACCAAGCCGGTCTTCCATACTCTCACCAAC
GGCCACGCCAAGGGCCGCTTGTCCGGCGACGAGGGCTCCGAGGACGGCGACGACTATGACACACCTCCCA
TCCTCAAGGAGCTGCAGGCGCTCAACACCGAGGAGGCGGCGGAGCAGCGGGCGGAGGTGGACCGGATGCT
CAGTGAGGACCCTTGGAGGGCTGCTAAAATGATCAAGGGTTACATGCAGCAACACAACATCCCCCAGAGG
GAGGTGGGTCGATGTCACCG
